>Addgene plasmid #30213 | p3xFLAG-CMV10-hTti1 | addgene partial sequence | sequence record 35105 | 30213 with CMV-F
GTGAACCGTCAGAATTAACCATGGACTACAAAGACCATGACGGTGATTATAAAGATCATGACATCGATTA
CAAGGATGACGATGACAAGCTTGCGGCCGCGAATTCATCGATAGATCTGATATCGGTACCAGTCGACTCT
AGAGGATCCATGGCAGTTTTTGATACTCCTGAGGAGGCCTTTGGTGTCTTACGTCCAGTCTGTGTTCAGC
TCACAAAGACCCAGACAGTGGAGAATGTGGAGCATCTGCAGACACGACTACAAGCTGTGAGTGACAGTGC
CCTTCAGGAACTTCAGCAGTACATCCTCTTCCCTCTGCGATTTACCCTGAAGACCCCAGGTCCCAAAAGA
GAGCGTTTGATCCAAAGTGTGGTGGAATGCCTCACATTTGTCCTTTCTTCAACATGTGTGAAAGAACAGG
AGCTTCTCCAGGAACTCTTTTCAGAACTCTCTGCTTGTCTGTATTCACCCAGCTCCCAAAAACCTGCGGC
TGTGTCCGAGGAGTTGAAATTGGCTGTGATCCAGGGACTTAGCACATTAATGCACTCAGCTTATGGGGAC
ATCATTCTGACTTTTTATGAGCCCTCCATTCTGCCACGTTTAGGATTTGCTGTATCTTTACTGTTAGGCC
TTGCAGAACAGGAGAAATCAAAGCAAATTAAAATTGCTGCCTTAAAATGTTTACAGGTTCTACTCTTGCA
GTGTGATTGTCAGGACCATCCAAGGTCATTGGATGAACTTGAACAAAAGCAGCTGGGGGATTTGTTTGCC
TCTTTTTTACCTGGAATCTCAACTGCACTGACCAGGCTTATCACAGGAGACTTTAAACAAGGTCACAGCA
TTGTCGTATCTTCCCTAAAGATCTTTTACAAGACAGTGA
