[The description below was written by a language model from this plasmid's Addgene catalogue record.]
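Description:
p3xFLAG-CMV10-hTti1 is a mammalian expression plasmid built on the commercial p3xFLAG-CMV10 backbone (about 6.3 kb without insert). It is propagated in E. coli as a high-copy plasmid under ampicillin selection. It also carries a neomycin resistance marker, so transfected mammalian cells can be selected with G418, which allows stable lines to be derived as well as transient expression. No feature table accompanies the record, so the origin of replication, polyadenylation signal and other backbone elements are not itemised. As the backbone name and the CMV sequencing primers indicate, expression is driven by the cytomegalovirus immediate-early promoter, a strong constitutive promoter in most mammalian cell lines.

The insert is the human TTI1 coding sequence (Tel2 interacting protein 1, also known as KIAA0406), roughly 3.3 kb. It was cloned into a BamHI site that is retained at both ends of the insert. Because a single enzyme was used, the cloning was non-directional and the insert can be released again with BamHI. The backbone supplies an N-terminal FLAG epitope, which the vector name indicates is the triple-FLAG version, fused in frame to Tti1. The protein can therefore be detected or immunoprecipitated with anti-FLAG antibodies without a Tti1-specific reagent.

The associated publication concerns the roles of Tti1 and Tel2 in assembly of mammalian target of rapamycin (mTOR) complexes. The construct is therefore suited to overexpressing tagged human Tti1 in cultured cells for work such as co-immunoprecipitation and interaction analysis with mTOR complex components.
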