Addgene plasmid #30213: p3xFLAG-CMV10-hTti1
Depositing lab: Noboru Mizushima. Publication: Tti1 and Tel2 are critical factors in mammalian target of rapamycin complex assembly. Kaizuka T, Hara T, Oshiro N, Kikkawa U, Yonezawa K, Takehana K, Iemura S, Natsume T, Mizushima N. J Biol Chem. 2010 Jun 25. 285(26):20109-16. 10.1074/jbc.M110.121699 PubMed 20427287.
Backbone
  Vector backbone: p3xFLAG-CMV10
  Backbone manufacturer: Sigma
  Backbone size w/o insert (bp): 6299
  Vector type: Mammalian Expression
  Selectable markers: Neomycin (select with G418)
Growth in bacteria
  Bacterial resistance: Ampicillin, 100 μg/mL
  Growth temperature: 37°C
  Growth strain: DH5alpha
  Copy number: High Copy
Gene/Insert
  Gene/Insert name: Tel2 interacting protein 1 (alt names: Tti1; KIAA0406)
  Species: H. sapiens (human)
  Insert size (bp): 3270
  GenBank ID: NP_055472
  Entrez Gene: TTI1 (a.k.a. KIAA0406)
  Tag / fusion protein: FLAG (N terminal on backbone)
  Cloning method: Restriction Enzyme; 5′ cloning site BamHI (not destroyed); 3′ cloning site BamHI (not destroyed)
  Sequencing primers: 5′ CMV 30 sequencing primer; 3′ CMV 24 sequencing primer
Terms and licenses: Academic/Nonprofit Terms; Industry Terms: Not Available to Industry
How to cite: p3xFLAG-CMV10-hTti1 was a gift from Noboru Mizushima (Addgene plasmid # 30213 ; http://n2t.net/addgene:30213 ; RRID:Addgene_30213)
